Addgene plasmid #116247: pHAGE-EGFR-E804G
Purpose: Lentiviral expression of EGFR E804G
Depositing lab: Gordon Mills & Kenneth Scott. Depositing organization: Baylor College of Medicine. Publication: Systematic Functional Annotation of Somatic Mutations in Cancer. Ng PK, Li J, Jeong KJ, Shao S, Chen H, Tsang YH, Sengupta S, Wang Z, Bhavana VH, Tran R, Soewito S, Minussi DC, Moreno D, Kong K, Dogruluk T, Lu H, Gao J, Tokheim C, Zhou DC, Johnson AM, Zeng J, Ip CKM, Ju Z, Wester M, Yu S, Li Y, Vellano CP, Schultz N, Karchin R, Ding L, Lu Y, Cheung LWT, Chen K, Shaw KR, Meric-Bernstam F, Scott KL, Yi S, Sahni N, Liang H, Mills GB. Cancer Cell. 2018 Mar 12;33(3):450-462.e10. doi: 10.1016/j.ccell.2018.01.021. PubMed 29533785.
Backbone
  Vector backbone: pHAGE
  Vector type: Lentiviral
Growth in bacteria
  Bacterial resistance: Ampicillin, 100 μg/mL
  Growth temperature: 37°C
  Growth strain: Stbl3
  Copy number: High Copy
Gene/Insert
  Gene/Insert name: EGFR
  Species: H. sapiens (human)
  Mutation: E804G
  Entrez Gene: EGFR (a.k.a. ERBB, ERBB1, ERRP, HER1, NISBD2, NNCIS, PIG61, mENA)
  Cloning method: Gateway Cloning
Terms and licenses: Academic/Nonprofit Terms; Industry Terms: Not Available to Industry
How to cite: pHAGE-EGFR-E804G was a gift from Gordon Mills & Kenneth Scott (Addgene plasmid # 116247 ; http://n2t.net/addgene:116247 ; RRID:Addgene_116247)
