[The description below was written by a language model from this plasmid's Addgene catalogue record and the feature table of its GenBank file.]
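Description:
pHAGE-EGFR-E804G is a 12.1 kb HIV-1-based lentiviral expression plasmid built on the pHAGE backbone and carrying human EGFR with the E804G point substitution. It is propagated in E. coli through a high-copy ColE1/pUC-type origin with ampicillin selection (AmpR, beta-lactamase), and the record lists a recombination-deficient strain, as is usual for LTR-containing vectors. The viral portion comprises a full-length HIV-1 LTR (annotated as a 3' LTR but positioned upstream, where it serves as the 5' LTR), the Psi packaging signal, the Rev response element for Rev-dependent nuclear export of the genomic RNA, the cPPT/CTS element, and a U3-deleted, self-inactivating 3' LTR. Packaging and envelope functions are not encoded and must be supplied in trans to make virus.

Between these elements, the constitutive human EF-1-alpha promoter with its intron A drives the EGFR precursor coding sequence, which is flanked by attB1 and attB2 sites left by Gateway recombination. Downstream lie short T3 and T7 promoter sequences, an attB4 core site and a V5 epitope sequence. The V5 tag is separated from the EGFR open reading frame, and the record does not indicate whether it is fused to the receptor. An EMCV IRES then allows translation of puromycin N-acetyltransferase from the same transcript, so transduced mammalian cells can be selected with puromycin, and a WPRE enhances transcript expression.

The construct comes from a collection made for systematic functional annotation of somatic cancer mutations, and it is suited to stable expression of this EGFR variant in cultured cells to assess its functional consequences.
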