LOCUS       Exported 12122 bp ds-DNA circular SYN 13-MAY-2021
DEFINITION  Lentiviral expression of EGFR E804G.
ACCESSION   .
VERSION     .
KEYWORDS    pHAGE-EGFR-E804G
SOURCE      synthetic DNA construct
  ORGANISM  synthetic DNA construct
REFERENCE   1 (bases 1 to 12122)
  AUTHORS   Ng PK, Li J, Jeong KJ, Shao S, Chen H, Tsang YH, Sengupta S, Wang Z,
            Bhavana VH, Tran R, Soewito S, Minussi DC, Moreno D, Kong K,
            Dogruluk T, Lu H, Gao J, Tokheim C, Zhou DC, Johnson AM, Zeng J, Ip
            CKM, Ju Z, Wester M, Yu S, Li Y, Vellano CP, Schultz N, Karchin R,
            Ding L, Lu Y, Cheung LWT, Chen K, Shaw KR, Meric-Bernstam F, Scott
            KL, Yi S, Sahni N, Liang H, Mills GB
  TITLE     Systematic Functional Annotation of Somatic Mutations in Cancer.
  JOURNAL   Cancer Cell. 2018 Mar 12;33(3):450-462.e10. doi:
            10.1016/j.ccell.2018.01.021.
  PUBMED    29533785
REFERENCE   2 (bases 1 to 12122)
  AUTHORS   .
  TITLE     Direct Submission
  JOURNAL   Exported May 13, 2021 from SnapGene Server 1.1.58
            http://www.snapgene.com
FEATURES             Location/Qualifiers
     source          1..12122
                     /organism="synthetic DNA construct"
                     /mol_type="other DNA"
     misc_feature    154..271
                     /label=cPPT/CTS
                     /note="central polypurine tract and central termination
                     sequence of HIV-1"
     promoter        319..1497
                     /label=EF-1-alpha promoter
                     /note="strong constitutive promoter for human elongation
                     factor EF-1-alpha"
     intron          550..1488
                     /label=EF-1-alpha intron A
                     /note="intron upstream of the start codon of human
                     EF-1-alpha"
     primer_bind     1445..1465
                     /label=EF1a-F
                     /note="Human elongation factor-1a promoter, forward primer"
     protein_bind    1517..1541
                     /gene="mutant version of attB"
                     /label=attB1
                     /bound_moiety="BP Clonase(TM)"
                     /note="recombination site for the Gateway(R) BP reaction"
     CDS             1544..5176
                     /codon_start=1
                     /product="precursor of human epidermal growth factor
                     receptor"
                     /label=EGFR
                     /translation="MRPSGTAGAALLALLAALCPASRALEEKKVCQGTSNKLTQLGTFE
                     DHFLSLQRMFNNCEVVLGNLEITYVQRNYDLSFLKTIQEVAGYVLIALNTVERIPLENL
                     QIIRGNMYYENSYALAVLSNYDANKTGLKELPMRNLQEILHGAVRFSNNPALCNVESIQ
                     WRDIVSSDFLSNMSMDFQNHLGSCQKCDPSCPNGSCWGAGEENCQKLTKIICAQQCSGR
                     CRGKSPSDCCHNQCAAGCTGPRESDCLVCRKFRDEATCKDTCPPLMLYNPTTYQMDVNP
                     EGKYSFGATCVKKCPRNYVVTDHGSCVRACGADSYEMEEDGVRKCKKCEGPCRKVCNGI
                     GIGEFKDSLSINATNIKHFKNCTSISGDLHILPVAFRGDSFTHTPPLDPQELDILKTVK
                     EITGFLLIQAWPENRTDLHAFENLEIIRGRTKQHGQFSLAVVSLNITSLGLRSLKEISD
                     GDVIISGNKNLCYANTINWKKLFGTSGQKTKIISNRGENSCKATGQVCHALCSPEGCWG
                     PEPRDCVSCRNVSRGRECVDKCNLLEGEPREFVENSECIQCHPECLPQAMNITCTGRGP
                     DNCIQCAHYIDGPHCVKTCPAGVMGENNTLVWKYADAGHVCHLCHPNCTYGCTGPGLEG
                     CPTNGPKIPSIATGMVGALLLLLVVALGIGLFMRRRHIVRKRTLRRLLQERELVEPLTP
                     SGEAPNQALLRILKETEFKKIKVLGSGAFGTVYKGLWIPEGEKVKIPVAIKELREATSP
                     KANKEILDEAYVMASVDNPHVCRLLGICLTSTVQLITQLMPFGCLLDYVRGHKDNIGSQ
                     YLLNWCVQIAKGMNYLEDRRLVHRDLAARNVLVKTPQHVKITDFGLAKLLGAEEKEYHA
                     EGGKVPIKWMALESILHRIYTHQSDVWSYGVTVWELMTFGSKPYDGIPASEISSILEKG
                     ERLPQPPICTIDVYMIMVKCWMIDADSRPKFRELIIEFSKMARDPQRYLVIQGDERMHL
                     PSPTDSNFYRALMDEEDMDDVVDADEYLIPQQGFFSSPSTSRTPLLSSLSATSNNSTVA
                     CIDRNGLQSCPIKEDSFLQRYSSDPTGALTEDSIDDTFLPVPEYINQSVPKRPAGSVQN
                     PVYHNQPLNPAPSRDPHYQDPHSTAVGNPEYLNTVQPTCVNSTFDSPAHWAQKGSHQIS
                     LDNPDYQQDFFPKEAKPNGIFKGSTAENAEYLRVAPQSSEFIGA"
     protein_bind    complement(5178..5202)
                     /gene="mutant version of attB"
                     /label=attB2
                     /bound_moiety="BP Clonase(TM)"
                     /note="recombination site for the Gateway(R) BP reaction"
     promoter        5210..5228
                     /label=T3 promoter
                     /note="promoter for bacteriophage T3 RNA polymerase"
     primer_bind     complement(5253..5272)
                     /label=T7
                     /note="T7 promoter, forward primer"
     promoter        complement(5254..5272)
                     /label=T7 promoter
                     /note="promoter for bacteriophage T7 RNA polymerase"
     protein_bind    complement(5278..5298)
                     /gene="mutant version of attB"
                     /label=attB4
                     /bound_moiety="BP Clonase(TM)"
                     /note="core recombination site for the Gateway(R) BP
                     reaction"
     CDS             5352..5393
                     /codon_start=1
                     /product="epitope tag from simian virus 5"
                     /label=V5 tag
                     /translation="GKPIPNPLLGLDST"
     misc_feature    5414..5981
                     /label=IRES
                     /note="internal ribosome entry site (IRES) of the
                     encephalomyocarditis virus (EMCV)"
     misc_feature    5431..5983
                     /label=IRES
                     /note="internal ribosome entry site (IRES) of the
                     encephalomyocarditis virus (EMCV)"
     primer_bind     complement(5575..5592)
                     /label=IRES reverse
                     /note="IRES internal ribosome entry site, reverse primer.
                     Also called pCDH-rev"
     primer_bind     5802..5821
                     /label=IRES-F
                     /note="IRES internal ribosome entry site, forward primer"
     CDS             5995..6594
                     /codon_start=1
                     /gene="pac from Streptomyces alboniger"
                     /product="puromycin N-acetyltransferase"
                     /label=PuroR
                     /note="confers resistance to puromycin"
                     /translation="MTEYKPTVRLATRDDVPRAVRTLAAAFADYPATRHTVDPDRHIER
                     VTELQELFLTRVGLDIGKVWVADDGAAVAVWTTPESVEAGAVFAEIGPRMAELSGSRLA
                     AQQQMEGLLAPHRPKEPAWFLATVGVSPDHQGKGLGSAVVLPGVEAAERAGVPAFLETS
                     APRNLPFYERLGFTVTADVEVPEGPRTWCMTRKPGA"
     primer_bind     complement(5995..6014)
                     /label=Puro-R
                     /note="Puromycin resistance gene, reverse primer. Also
                     called puro-variant-R"
     primer_bind     6491..6511
                     /label=Puro-F
                     /note="Puromycin resistance gene, forward primer"
     misc_feature    6608..7196
                     /label=WPRE
                     /note="woodchuck hepatitis virus posttranscriptional
                     regulatory element"
     primer_bind     complement(6661..6681)
                     /label=WPRE-R
                     /note="WPRE, reverse primer"
     CDS             complement(7079..7090)
                     /codon_start=1
                     /product="Factor Xa recognition and cleavage site"
                     /label=Factor Xa site
                     /translation="IEGR"
     LTR             7271..7504
                     /label=3' LTR (Delta-U3)
                     /note="self-inactivating 3' long terminal repeat (LTR) from
                     HIV-1"
     primer_bind     complement(7623..7641)
                     /label=pBRforEco
                     /note="pBR322 vectors, upsteam of EcoRI site, forward
                     primer"
     promoter        7709..7813
                     /gene="bla"
                     /label=AmpR promoter
     CDS             7814..8674
                     /codon_start=1
                     /gene="bla"
                     /product="beta-lactamase"
                     /label=AmpR
                     /note="confers resistance to ampicillin, carbenicillin, and
                     related antibiotics"
                     /translation="MSIQHFRVALIPFFAAFCLPVFAHPETLVKVKDAEDQLGARVGYI
                     ELDLNSGKILESFRPEERFPMMSTFKVLLCGAVLSRVDAGQEQLGRRIHYSQNDLVEYS
                     PVTEKHLTDGMTVRELCSAAITMSDNTAANLLLTTIGGPKELTAFLHNMGDHVTRLDRW
                     EPELNEAIPNDERDTTMPVAMATTLRKLLTGELLTLASRQQLIDWMEADKVAGPLLRSA
                     LPAGWFIADKSGAGERGSRGIIAALGPDGKPSRIVVIYTTGSQATMDERNRQIAEIGAS
                     LIKHW"
     primer_bind     complement(8032..8051)
                     /label=Amp-R
                     /note="Ampicillin resistance gene, reverse primer"
     rep_origin      8845..9433
                     /direction=RIGHT
                     /label=ori
                     /note="high-copy-number ColE1/pMB1/pBR322/pUC origin of
                     replication"
     primer_bind     9334..9353
                     /label=pBR322ori-F
                     /note="pBR322 origin, forward primer"
     primer_bind     9587..9604
                     /label=L4440
                     /note="L4440 vector, forward primer"
     primer_bind     9696..9715
                     /label=SV40pro-F
                     /note="SV40 promoter/origin, forward primer"
     protein_bind    9844..9865
                     /label=CAP binding site
                     /bound_moiety="E. coli catabolite activator protein"
                     /note="CAP binding activates transcription in the presence
                     of cAMP."
     promoter        9880..9910
                     /label=lac promoter
                     /note="promoter for the E. coli lac operon"
     protein_bind    9918..9934
                     /label=lac operator
                     /bound_moiety="lac repressor encoded by lacI"
                     /note="The lac repressor binds to the lac operator to
                     inhibit transcription in E. coli. This inhibition can be
                     relieved by adding lactose or
                     isopropyl-beta-D-thiogalactopyranoside (IPTG)."
     primer_bind     9923..9945
                     /label=M13/pUC Reverse
                     /note="In lacZ gene"
     primer_bind     9942..9958
                     /label=M13 rev
                     /note="common sequencing primer, one of multiple similar
                     variants"
     primer_bind     9942..9958
                     /label=M13 Reverse
                     /note="In lacZ gene. Also called M13-rev"
     primer_bind     10008..10027
                     /label=EBV-rev
                     /note="SV40 polyA terminator, reverse primer"
     LTR             10219..10852
                     /label=3' LTR
                     /note="3' long terminal repeat (LTR) from HIV-1"
     misc_feature    10899..11024
                     /label=HIV-1 Psi
                     /note="packaging signal of human immunodeficiency virus
                     type 1"
     misc_feature    11521..11754
                     /label=RRE
                     /note="The Rev response element (RRE) of HIV-1 allows for
                     Rev-dependent mRNA export from the nucleus to the
                     cytoplasm."
     CDS             11939..11983
                     /codon_start=1
                     /product="antigenic peptide corresponding to amino acids
                     655 to 669 of the HIV envelope protein gp41 (Lutje Hulsik
                     et al., 2013)"
                     /label=gp41 peptide
                     /note="recognized by the 2H10 single-chain llama nanobody"
                     /translation="KNEQELLELDKWASL"
ORIGIN
        1 cgtttcagac ccacctccca accccgaggg gacccgacag gcccgaagga atagaagaag
       61 aaggtggaga gagagacaga gacagatcca ttcgattagt gaacggatct cgacggtatc
      121 gccgaattca caaatggcag tattcatcca caattttaaa agaaaagggg ggattggggg
      181 gtacagtgca ggggaaagaa tagtagacat aatagcaaca gacatacaaa ctaaagaatt
      241 acaaaaacaa attacaaaaa ttcaaaattt tcgggtttat tacagggaca gcagagatcc
      301 agtttggact agtcgtgagg ctccggtgcc cgtcagtggg cagagcgcac atcgcccaca
      361 gtccccgaga agttgggggg aggggtcggc aattgaaccg gtgcctagag aaggtggcgc
      421 ggggtaaact gggaaagtga tgtcgtgtac tggctccgcc tttttcccga gggtggggga
      481 gaaccgtata taagtgcagt agtcgccgtg aacgttcttt ttcgcaacgg gtttgccgcc
      541 agaacacagg taagtgccgt gtgtggttcc cgcgggcctg gcctctttac gggttatggc
      601 ccttgcgtgc cttgaattac ttccacctgg ctgcagtacg tgattcttga tcccgagctt
      661 cgggttggaa gtgggtggga gagttcgagg ccttgcgctt aaggagcccc ttcgcctcgt
      721 gcttgagttg aggcctggcc tgggcgctgg ggccgccgcg tgcgaatctg gtggcacctt
      781 cgcgcctgtc tcgctgcttt cgataagtct ctagccattt aaaatttttg atgacctgct
      841 gcgacgcttt ttttctggca agatagtctt gtaaatgcgg gccaagatct gcacactggt
      901 atttcggttt ttggggccgc gggcggcgac ggggcccgtg cgtcccagcg cacatgttcg
      961 gcgaggcggg gcctgcgagc gcggccaccg agaatcggac gggggtagtc tcaagctggc
     1021 cggcctgctc tggtgcctgg cctcgcgccg ccgtgtatcg ccccgccctg ggcggcaagg
     1081 ctggcccggt cggcaccagt tgcgtgagcg gaaagatggc cgcttcccgg ccctgctgca
     1141 gggagctcaa aatggaggac gcggcgctcg ggagagcggg cgggtgagtc acccacacaa
     1201 aggaaaaggg cctttccgtc ctcagccgtc gcttcatgtg actccacgga gtaccgggcg
     1261 ccgtccaggc acctcgatta gttctcgagc ttttggagta cgtcgtcttt aggttggggg
     1321 gaggggtttt atgcgatgga gtttccccac actgagtggg tggagactga agttaggcca
     1381 gcttggcact tgatgtaatt ctccttggaa tttgcccttt ttgagtttgg atcttggttc
     1441 attctcaagc ctcagacagt ggttcaaagt ttttttcttc catttcaggt gtcgtgaagc
     1501 ggccctgcag atatcaacaa gtttgtacaa aaaagcaggc accatgcgac cctccgggac
     1561 ggccggggca gcgctcctgg cgctgctggc tgcgctctgc ccggcgagtc gggctctgga
     1621 ggaaaagaaa gtttgccaag gcacgagtaa caagctcacg cagttgggca cttttgaaga
     1681 tcattttctc agcctccaga ggatgttcaa taactgtgag gtggtccttg ggaatttgga
     1741 aattacctat gtgcagagga attatgatct ttccttctta aagaccatcc aggaggtggc
     1801 tggttatgtc ctcattgccc tcaacacagt ggagcgaatt cctttggaaa acctgcagat
     1861 catcagagga aatatgtact acgaaaattc ctatgcctta gcagtcttat ctaactatga
     1921 tgcaaataaa accggactga aggagctgcc catgagaaat ttacaggaaa tcctgcatgg
     1981 cgccgtgcgg ttcagcaaca accctgccct gtgcaacgtg gagagcatcc agtggcggga
     2041 catagtcagc agtgactttc tcagcaacat gtcgatggac ttccagaacc acctgggcag
     2101 ctgccaaaag tgtgatccaa gctgtcccaa tgggagctgc tggggtgcag gagaggagaa
     2161 ctgccagaaa ctgaccaaaa tcatctgtgc ccagcagtgc tccgggcgct gccgtggcaa
     2221 gtcccccagt gactgctgcc acaaccagtg tgctgcaggc tgcacaggcc cccgggagag
     2281 cgactgcctg gtctgccgca aattccgaga cgaagccacg tgcaaggaca cctgcccccc
     2341 actcatgctc tacaacccca ccacgtacca gatggatgtg aaccccgagg gcaaatacag
     2401 ctttggtgcc acctgcgtga agaagtgtcc ccgtaattat gtggtgacag atcacggctc
     2461 gtgcgtccga gcctgtgggg ccgacagcta tgagatggag gaagacggcg tccgcaagtg
     2521 taagaagtgc gaagggcctt gccgcaaagt gtgtaacgga ataggtattg gtgaatttaa
     2581 agactcactc tccataaatg ctacgaatat taaacacttc aaaaactgca cctccatcag
     2641 tggcgatctc cacatcctgc cggtggcatt taggggtgac tccttcacac atactcctcc
     2701 tctggatcca caggaactgg atattctgaa aaccgtaaag gaaatcacag ggtttttgct
     2761 gattcaggct tggcctgaaa acaggacgga cctccatgcc tttgagaacc tagaaatcat
     2821 acgcggcagg accaagcaac atggtcagtt ttctcttgca gtcgtcagcc tgaacataac
     2881 atccttggga ttacgctccc tcaaggagat aagtgatgga gatgtgataa tttcaggaaa
     2941 caaaaatttg tgctatgcaa atacaataaa ctggaaaaaa ctgtttggga cctccggtca
     3001 gaaaaccaaa attataagca acagaggtga aaacagctgc aaggccacag gccaggtctg
     3061 ccatgccttg tgctcccccg agggctgctg gggcccggag cccagggact gcgtctcttg
     3121 ccggaatgtc agccgaggca gggaatgcgt ggacaagtgc aaccttctgg agggtgagcc
     3181 aagggagttt gtggagaact ctgagtgcat acagtgccac ccagagtgcc tgcctcaggc
     3241 catgaacatc acctgcacag gacggggacc agacaactgt atccagtgtg cccactacat
     3301 tgacggcccc cactgcgtca agacctgccc ggcaggagtc atgggagaaa acaacaccct
     3361 ggtctggaag tacgcagacg ccggccatgt gtgccacctg tgccatccaa actgcaccta
     3421 cggatgcact gggccaggtc ttgaaggctg tccaacgaat gggcctaaga tcccgtccat
     3481 cgccactggg atggtggggg ccctcctctt gctgctggtg gtggccctgg ggatcggcct
     3541 cttcatgcga aggcgccaca tcgttcggaa gcgcacgctg cggaggctgc tgcaggagag
     3601 ggagcttgtg gagcctctta cacccagtgg agaagctccc aaccaagctc tcttgaggat
     3661 cttgaaggaa actgaattca aaaagatcaa agtgctgggc tccggtgcgt tcggcacggt
     3721 gtataaggga ctctggatcc cagaaggtga gaaagttaaa attcccgtcg ctatcaagga
     3781 attaagagaa gcaacatctc cgaaagccaa caaggaaatc ctcgatgaag cctacgtgat
     3841 ggccagcgtg gacaaccccc acgtgtgccg cctgctgggc atctgcctca cctccaccgt
     3901 gcagctcatc acgcagctca tgcccttcgg ctgcctcctg gactatgtcc ggggacacaa
     3961 agacaatatt ggctcccagt acctgctcaa ctggtgtgtg cagatcgcaa agggcatgaa
     4021 ctacttggag gaccgtcgct tggtgcaccg cgacctggca gccaggaacg tactggtgaa
     4081 aacaccgcag catgtcaaga tcacagattt tgggctggcc aaactgctgg gtgcggaaga
     4141 gaaagaatac catgcagaag gaggcaaagt gcctatcaag tggatggcat tggaatcaat
     4201 tttacacaga atctataccc accagagtga tgtctggagc tacggggtga ccgtttggga
     4261 gttgatgacc tttggatcca agccatatga cggaatccct gccagcgaga tctcctccat
     4321 cctggagaaa ggagaacgcc tccctcagcc acccatatgt accatcgatg tctacatgat
     4381 catggtcaag tgctggatga tagacgcaga tagtcgccca aagttccgtg agttgatcat
     4441 cgaattctcc aaaatggccc gagaccccca gcgctacctt gtcattcagg gggatgaaag
     4501 aatgcatttg ccaagtccta cagactccaa cttctaccgt gccctgatgg atgaagaaga
     4561 catggacgac gtggtggatg ccgacgagta cctcatccca cagcagggct tcttcagcag
     4621 cccctccacg tcacggactc ccctcctgag ctctctgagt gcaaccagca acaattccac
     4681 cgtggcttgc attgatagaa atgggctgca aagctgtccc atcaaggaag acagcttctt
     4741 gcagcgatac agctcagacc ccacaggcgc cttgactgag gacagcatag acgacacctt
     4801 cctcccagtg cctgaataca taaaccagtc cgttcccaaa aggcccgctg gctctgtgca
     4861 gaatcctgtc tatcacaatc agcctctgaa ccccgcgccc agcagagacc cacactacca
     4921 ggacccccac agcactgcag tgggcaaccc cgagtatctc aacactgtcc agcccacctg
     4981 tgtcaacagc acattcgaca gccctgccca ctgggcccag aaaggcagcc accaaattag
     5041 cctggacaac cctgactacc agcaggactt ctttcccaag gaagccaagc caaatggcat
     5101 ctttaagggc tccacagctg aaaatgcaga atacctaagg gtcgcgccac aaagcagtga
     5161 atttattgga gcatagaacc cagctttctt gtacaaagtg gtgatatcca attaaccctc
     5221 actaaagggt ttagtgatta aagatagatt agccctatag tgagtcgtat taccacccaa
     5281 cttttctata caaagtggtt gatatccagc acagtggcgg ccgctcgagt ctagagggcc
     5341 cgcggttcga aggtaagcct atccctaacc ctctcctcgg tctcgattct acgcgtaccg
     5401 gttagtaatg agatccctcc ccccccccta acgttactgg ccgaagccgc ttggaataag
     5461 gccggtgtgc gtttgtctat atgttatttt ccaccatatt gccgtctttt ggcaatgtga
     5521 gggcccggaa acctggccct gtcttcttga cgagcattcc taggggtctt tcccctctcg
     5581 ccaaaggaat gcaaggtctg ttgaatgtcg tgaaggaagc agttcctctg gaagcttctt
     5641 gaagacaaac aacgtctgta gcgacccttt gcaggcagcg gaacccccca cctggcgaca
     5701 ggtgcctctg cggccaaaag ccacgtgtat aagatacacc tgcaaaggcg gcacaacccc
     5761 agtgccacgt tgtgagttgg atagttgtgg aaagagtcaa atggctctcc tcaagcgtat
     5821 tcaacaaggg gctgaaggat gcccagaagg taccccattg tatgggatct gatctggggc
     5881 ctcggtgcac atgctttaca tgtgtttagt cgaggttaaa aaaacgtcta ggccccccga
     5941 accacgggga cgtggttttc ctttgaaaaa cacgatgata atatggccac acatatgacc
     6001 gagtacaagc ccacggtgcg cctcgccacc cgcgacgacg tccccagggc cgtacgcacc
     6061 ctcgccgccg cgttcgccga ctaccccgcc acgcgccaca ccgtcgatcc ggaccgccac
     6121 atcgagcggg tcaccgagct gcaagaactc ttcctcacgc gcgtcgggct cgacatcggc
     6181 aaggtgtggg tcgcggacga cggcgccgcg gtggcggtct ggaccacgcc ggagagcgtc
     6241 gaagcggggg cggtgttcgc cgagatcggc ccgcgcatgg ccgagttgag cggttcccgg
     6301 ctggccgcgc agcaacagat ggaaggcctc ctggcgccgc accggcccaa ggagcccgcg
     6361 tggttcctgg ccaccgtcgg cgtctcgccc gaccaccagg gcaagggtct gggcagcgcc
     6421 gtcgtgctcc ccggagtgga ggcggccgag cgcgccgggg tgcccgcctt cctggagacc
     6481 tccgcgcccc gcaacctccc cttctacgag cggctcggct tcaccgtcac cgccgacgtc
     6541 gaggtgcccg aaggaccgcg cacctggtgc atgacccgca agcccggtgc ctaaatcgat
     6601 agatcctaat caacctctgg attacaaaat ttgtgaaaga ttgactggta ttcttaacta
     6661 tgttgctcct tttacgctat gtggatacgc tgctttaatg cctttgtatc atgctattgc
     6721 ttcccgtatg gctttcattt tctcctcctt gtataaatcc tggttgctgt ctctttatga
     6781 ggagttgtgg cccgttgtca ggcaacgtgg cgtggtgtgc actgtgtttg ctgacgcaac
     6841 ccccactggt tggggcattg ccaccacctg tcagctcctt tccgggactt tcgctttccc
     6901 cctccctatt gccacggcgg aactcatcgc cgcctgcctt gcccgctgct ggacaggggc
     6961 tcggctgttg ggcactgaca attccgtggt gttgtcgggg aaatcatcgt cctttccttg
     7021 gctgctcgcc tgtgttgcca cctggattct gcgcgggacg tccttctgct acgtcccttc
     7081 ggccctcaat ccagcggacc ttccttcccg cggcctgctg ccggctctgc ggcctcttcc
     7141 gcgtcttcgc cttcgccctc agacgagtcg gatctccctt tgggccgcct ccccgcctga
     7201 gatcctttaa gaccaatgac ttacaaggca gctgtagatc ttagccactt tttaaaagaa
     7261 aaggggggac tggaagggct aattcactcc caacgaagac aagatctgct ttttgcttgt
     7321 actgggtctc tctggttaga ccagatctga gcctgggagc tctctggcta actagggaac
     7381 ccactgctta agcctcaata aagcttgcct tgagtgcttc aagtagtgtg tgcccgtctg
     7441 ttgtgtgact ctggtaacta gagatccctc agaccctttt agtcagtgtg gaaaatctct
     7501 agcagtagta gttcatgtca tcttattatt cagtatttat aacttgcaaa gaaatgaata
     7561 tcagagagtg agaggcccgg gttaattaag gaaagggcta gatcattctt gaagacgaaa
     7621 gggcctcgtg atacgcctat ttttataggt taatgtcatg ataataatgg tttcttagac
     7681 gtcaggtggc acttttcggg gaaatgtgcg cggaacccct atttgtttat ttttctaaat
     7741 acattcaaat atgtatccgc tcatgagaca ataaccctga taaatgcttc aataatattg
     7801 aaaaaggaag agtatgagta ttcaacattt ccgtgtcgcc cttattccct tttttgcggc
     7861 attttgcctt cctgtttttg ctcacccaga aacgctggtg aaagtaaaag atgctgaaga
     7921 tcagttgggt gcacgagtgg gttacatcga actggatctc aacagcggta agatccttga
     7981 gagttttcgc cccgaagaac gttttccaat gatgagcact tttaaagttc tgctatgtgg
     8041 cgcggtatta tcccgtgttg acgccgggca agagcaactc ggtcgccgca tacactattc
     8101 tcagaatgac ttggttgagt actcaccagt cacagaaaag catcttacgg atggcatgac
     8161 agtaagagaa ttatgcagtg ctgccataac catgagtgat aacactgcgg ccaacttact
     8221 tctgacaacg atcggaggac cgaaggagct aaccgctttt ttgcacaaca tgggggatca
     8281 tgtaactcgc cttgatcgtt gggaaccgga gctgaatgaa gccataccaa acgacgagcg
     8341 tgacaccacg atgcctgtag caatggcaac aacgttgcgc aaactattaa ctggcgaact
     8401 acttactcta gcttcccggc aacaattaat agactggatg gaggcggata aagttgcagg
     8461 accacttctg cgctcggccc ttccggctgg ctggtttatt gctgataaat ctggagccgg
     8521 tgagcgtggg tctcgcggta tcattgcagc actggggcca gatggtaagc cctcccgtat
     8581 cgtagttatc tacacgacgg ggagtcaggc aactatggat gaacgaaata gacagatcgc
     8641 tgagataggt gcctcactga ttaagcattg gtaactgtca gaccaagttt actcatatat
     8701 actttagatt gatttaaaac ttcattttta atttaaaagg atctaggtga agatcctttt
     8761 tgataatctc atgaccaaaa tcccttaacg tgagttttcg ttccactgag cgtcagaccc
     8821 cgtagaaaag atcaaaggat cttcttgaga tccttttttt ctgcgcgtaa tctgctgctt
     8881 gcaaacaaaa aaaccaccgc taccagcggt ggtttgtttg ccggatcaag agctaccaac
     8941 tctttttccg aaggtaactg gcttcagcag agcgcagata ccaaatactg ttcttctagt
     9001 gtagccgtag ttaggccacc acttcaagaa ctctgtagca ccgcctacat acctcgctct
     9061 gctaatcctg ttaccagtgg ctgctgccag tggcgataag tcgtgtctta ccgggttgga
     9121 ctcaagacga tagttaccgg ataaggcgca gcggtcgggc tgaacggggg gttcgtgcac
     9181 acagcccagc ttggagcgaa cgacctacac cgaactgaga tacctacagc gtgagctatg
     9241 agaaagcgcc acgcttcccg aagggagaaa ggcggacagg tatccggtaa gcggcagggt
     9301 cggaacagga gagcgcacga gggagcttcc agggggaaac gcctggtatc tttatagtcc
     9361 tgtcgggttt cgccacctct gacttgagcg tcgatttttg tgatgctcgt caggggggcg
     9421 gagcctatgg aaaaacgcca gcaacgcggc ctttttacgg ttcctggcct tttgctggcc
     9481 ttttgctcac atgttctttc ctgcgttatc ccctgattct gtggataacc gtattaccgc
     9541 ctttgagtga gctgataccg ctcgccgcag ccgaacgacc gagcgcagcg agtcagtgag
     9601 cgaggaagcg gaagagcgcc caatacgcaa accgcctctc cccgcgcgtt ggccgattca
     9661 ttaatgcagc aagctcatgg ctgactaatt ttttttattt atgcagaggc cgaggccgcc
     9721 tcggcctctg agctattcca gaagtagtga ggaggctttt ttggaggcct aggcttttgc
     9781 aaaaagctcc ccgtggcacg acaggtttcc cgactggaaa gcgggcagtg agcgcaacgc
     9841 aattaatgtg agttagctca ctcattaggc accccaggct ttacacttta tgcttccggc
     9901 tcgtatgttg tgtggaattg tgagcggata acaatttcac acaggaaaca gctatgacat
     9961 gattacgaat ttcacaaata aagcattttt ttcactgcat tctagttgtg gtttgtccaa
    10021 actcatcaat gtatcttatc atgtctggat caactggata actcaagcta accaaaatca
    10081 tcccaaactt cccaccccat accctattac cactgccaat tacctgtggt ttcatttact
    10141 ctaaacctgt gattcctctg aattattttc attttaaaga aattgtattt gttaaatatg
    10201 tactacaaac ttagtagttg gaagggctaa ttcactccca aagaagacaa gatatccttg
    10261 atctgtggat ctaccacaca caaggctact tccctgatta gcagaactac acaccagggc
    10321 caggggtcag atatccactg acctttggat ggtgctacaa gctagtacca gttgagccag
    10381 ataaggtaga agaggccaat aaaggagaga acaccagctt gttacaccct gtgagcctgc
    10441 atgggatgga tgacccggag agagaagtgt tagagtggag gtttgacagc cgcctagcat
    10501 ttcatcacgt ggcccgagag ctgcatccgg agtacttcaa gaactgctga tatcgagctt
    10561 gctacaaggg actttccgct ggggactttc cagggaggcg tggcctgggc gggactgggg
    10621 agtggcgagc cctcagatcc tgcatataag cagctgcttt ttgcctgtac tgggtctctc
    10681 tggttagacc agatctgagc ctgggagctc tctggctaac tagggaaccc actgcttaag
    10741 cctcaataaa gcttgccttg agtgcttcaa gtagtgtgtg cccgtctgtt gtgtgactct
    10801 ggtaactaga gatccctcag acccttttag tcagtgtgga aaatctctag cagtggcgcc
    10861 cgaacaggga cttgaaagcg aaagggaaac cagaggagct ctctcgacgc aggactcggc
    10921 ttgctgaagc gcgcacggca agaggcgagg ggcggcgact ggtgagtacg ccaaaaattt
    10981 tgactagcgg aggctagaag gagagagatg ggtgcgagag cgtcagtatt aagcggggga
    11041 gaattagatc gcgatgggaa aaaattcggt taaggccagg gggaaagaaa aaatataaat
    11101 taaaacatat agtatgggca agcagggagc tagaacgatt cgcagttaat cctggcctgt
    11161 tagaaacatc agaaggctgt agacaaatac tgggacagct acaaccatcc cttcagacag
    11221 gatcagaaga acttagatca ttatataata cagtagcaac cctctattgt gtgcatcaaa
    11281 ggatagagat aaaagacacc aaggaagctt tagacaagat agaggaagag caaaacaaaa
    11341 gtaagaccac cgcacagcaa gcggccggcc gctgatcttc agacctggag gaggagatat
    11401 gagggacaat tggagaagtg aattatataa atataaagta gtaaaaattg aaccattagg
    11461 agtagcaccc accaaggcaa agagaagagt ggtgcagaga gaaaaaagag cagtgggaat
    11521 aggagctttg ttccttgggt tcttgggagc agcaggaagc actatgggcg cagcgtcaat
    11581 gacgctgacg gtacaggcca gacaattatt gtctggtata gtgcagcagc agaacaattt
    11641 gctgagggct attgaggcgc aacagcatct gttgcaactc acagtctggg gcatcaagca
    11701 gctccaggca agaatcctgg ctgtggaaag atacctaaag gatcaacagc tcctggggat
    11761 ttggggttgc tctggaaaac tcatttgcac cactgctgtg ccttggaatg ctagttggag
    11821 taataaatct ctggaacaga tttggaatca cacgacctgg atggagtggg acagagaaat
    11881 taacaattac acaagcttaa tacactcctt aattgaagaa tcgcaaaacc agcaagaaaa
    11941 gaatgaacaa gaattattgg aattagataa atgggcaagt ttgtggaatt ggtttaacat
    12001 aacaaattgg ctgtggtata taaaattatt cataatgata gtaggaggct tggtaggttt
    12061 aagaatagtt tttgctgtac tttctatagt gaatagagtt aggcagggat attcaccatt
    12121 at
//
