>Addgene plasmid #116247 | pHAGE-EGFR-E804G | depositor partial sequence | sequence record 219121 | insert
ATGCGACCCTCCGGGACGGCCGGGGCAGCGCTCCTGGCGCTGCTGGCTGCGCTCTGCCCGGCGAGTCGGG
CTCTGGAGGAAAAGAAAGTTTGCCAAGGCACGAGTAACAAGCTCACGCAGTTGGGCACTTTTGAAGATCA
TTTTCTCAGCCTCCAGAGGATGTTCAATAACTGTGAGGTGGTCCTTGGGAATTTGGAAATTACCTATGTG
CAGAGGAATTATGATCTTTCCTTCTTAAAGACCATCCAGGAGGTGGCTGGTTATGTCCTCATTGCCCTCA
ACACAGTGGAGCGAATTCCTTTGGAAAACCTGCAGATCATCAGAGGAAATATGTACTACGAAAATTCCTA
TGCCTTAGCAGTCTTATCTAACTATGATGCAAATAAAACCGGACTGAAGGAGCTGCCCATGAGAAATTTA
CAGGAAATCCTGCATGGCGCCGTGCGGTTCAGCAACAACCCTGCCCTGTGCAACGTGGAGAGCATCCAGT
GGCGGGACATAGTCAGCAGTGACTTTCTCAGCAACATGTCGATGGACTTCCAGAACCACCTGGGCAGCTG
CCAAAAGTGTGATCCAAGCTGTCCCAATGGGAGCTGCTGGGGTGCAGGAGAGGAGAACTGCCAGAAACTG
ACCAAAATCATCTGTGCCCAGCAGTGCTCCGGGCGCTGCCGTGGCAAGTCCCCCAGTGACTGCTGCCACA
ACCAGTGTGCTGCAGGCTGCACAGGCCCCCGGGAGAGCGACTGCCTGGTCTGCCGCAAATTCCGAGACGA
AGCCACGTGCAAGGACACCTGCCCCCCACTCATGCTCTACAACCCCACCACGTACCAGATGGATGTGAAC
CCCGAGGGCAAATACAGCTTTGGTGCCACCTGCGTGAAGAAGTGTCCCCGTAATTATGTGGTGACAGATC
ACGGCTCGTGCGTCCGAGCCTGTGGGGCCGACAGCTATGAGATGGAGGAAGACGGCGTCCGCAAGTGTAA
GAAGTGCGAAGGGCCTTGCCGCAAAGTGTGTAACGGAATAGGTATTGGTGAATTTAAAGACTCACTCTCC
ATAAATGCTACGAATATTAAACACTTCAAAAACTGCACCTCCATCAGTGGCGATCTCCACATCCTGCCGG
TGGCATTTAGGGGTGACTCCTTCACACATACTCCTCCTCTGGATCCACAGGAACTGGATATTCTGAAAAC
CGTAAAGGAAATCACAGGGTTTTTGCTGATTCAGGCTTGGCCTGAAAACAGGACGGACCTCCATGCCTTT
GAGAACCTAGAAATCATACGCGGCAGGACCAAGCAACATGGTCAGTTTTCTCTTGCAGTCGTCAGCCTGA
ACATAACATCCTTGGGATTACGCTCCCTCAAGGAGATAAGTGATGGAGATGTGATAATTTCAGGAAACAA
AAATTTGTGCTATGCAAATACAATAAACTGGAAAAAACTGTTTGGGACCTCCGGTCAGAAAACCAAAATT
ATAAGCAACAGAGGTGAAAACAGCTGCAAGGCCACAGGCCAGGTCTGCCATGCCTTGTGCTCCCCCGAGG
GCTGCTGGGGCCCGGAGCCCAGGGACTGCGTCTCTTGCCGGAATGTCAGCCGAGGCAGGGAATGCGTGGA
CAAGTGCAACCTTCTGGAGGGTGAGCCAAGGGAGTTTGTGGAGAACTCTGAGTGCATACAGTGCCACCCA
GAGTGCCTGCCTCAGGCCATGAACATCACCTGCACAGGACGGGGACCAGACAACTGTATCCAGTGTGCCC
ACTACATTGACGGCCCCCACTGCGTCAAGACCTGCCCGGCAGGAGTCATGGGAGAAAACAACACCCTGGT
CTGGAAGTACGCAGACGCCGGCCATGTGTGCCACCTGTGCCATCCAAACTGCACCTACGGATGCACTGGG
CCAGGTCTTGAAGGCTGTCCAACGAATGGGCCTAAGATCCCGTCCATCGCCACTGGGATGGTGGGGGCCC
TCCTCTTGCTGCTGGTGGTGGCCCTGGGGATCGGCCTCTTCATGCGAAGGCGCCACATCGTTCGGAAGCG
CACGCTGCGGAGGCTGCTGCAGGAGAGGGAGCTTGTGGAGCCTCTTACACCCAGTGGAGAAGCTCCCAAC
CAAGCTCTCTTGAGGATCTTGAAGGAAACTGAATTCAAAAAGATCAAAGTGCTGGGCTCCGGTGCGTTCG
GCACGGTGTATAAGGGACTCTGGATCCCAGAAGGTGAGAAAGTTAAAATTCCCGTCGCTATCAAGGAATT
AAGAGAAGCAACATCTCCGAAAGCCAACAAGGAAATCCTCGATGAAGCCTACGTGATGGCCAGCGTGGAC
AACCCCCACGTGTGCCGCCTGCTGGGCATCTGCCTCACCTCCACCGTGCAGCTCATCACGCAGCTCATGC
CCTTCGGCTGCCTCCTGGACTATGTCCGGGGACACAAAGACAATATTGGCTCCCAGTACCTGCTCAACTG
GTGTGTGCAGATCGCAAAGGGCATGAACTACTTGGAGGACCGTCGCTTGGTGCACCGCGACCTGGCAGCC
AGGAACGTACTGGTGAAAACACCGCAGCATGTCAAGATCACAGATTTTGGGCTGGCCAAACTGCTGGGTG
CGGAAGAGAAAGAATACCATGCAGAAGGAGGCAAAGTGCCTATCAAGTGGATGGCATTGGAATCAATTTT
ACACAGAATCTATACCCACCAGAGTGATGTCTGGAGCTACGGGGTGACCGTTTGGGAGTTGATGACCTTT
GGATCCAAGCCATATGACGGAATCCCTGCCAGCGAGATCTCCTCCATCCTGGAGAAAGGAGAACGCCTCC
CTCAGCCACCCATATGTACCATCGATGTCTACATGATCATGGTCAAGTGCTGGATGATAGACGCAGATAG
TCGCCCAAAGTTCCGTGAGTTGATCATCGAATTCTCCAAAATGGCCCGAGACCCCCAGCGCTACCTTGTC
ATTCAGGGGGATGAAAGAATGCATTTGCCAAGTCCTACAGACTCCAACTTCTACCGTGCCCTGATGGATG
AAGAAGACATGGACGACGTGGTGGATGCCGACGAGTACCTCATCCCACAGCAGGGCTTCTTCAGCAGCCC
CTCCACGTCACGGACTCCCCTCCTGAGCTCTCTGAGTGCAACCAGCAACAATTCCACCGTGGCTTGCATT
GATAGAAATGGGCTGCAAAGCTGTCCCATCAAGGAAGACAGCTTCTTGCAGCGATACAGCTCAGACCCCA
CAGGCGCCTTGACTGAGGACAGCATAGACGACACCTTCCTCCCAGTGCCTGAATACATAAACCAGTCCGT
TCCCAAAAGGCCCGCTGGCTCTGTGCAGAATCCTGTCTATCACAATCAGCCTCTGAACCCCGCGCCCAGC
AGAGACCCACACTACCAGGACCCCCACAGCACTGCAGTGGGCAACCCCGAGTATCTCAACACTGTCCAGC
CCACCTGTGTCAACAGCACATTCGACAGCCCTGCCCACTGGGCCCAGAAAGGCAGCCACCAAATTAGCCT
GGACAACCCTGACTACCAGCAGGACTTCTTTCCCAAGGAAGCCAAGCCAAATGGCATCTTTAAGGGCTCC
ACAGCTGAAAATGCAGAATACCTAAGGGTCGCGCCACAAAGCAGTGAATTTATTGGAGCATGA
